>Addgene plasmid #145640 | pGBW-m4046963 | addgene full sequence | sequence record 300256 | Addgene NGS Result
GATCTCGATCCCGCGAAATTAATACGACTCACTATAGGGGAATTGTGAGCGGATAACAATTCCCCTCTAG
AAATAATTTTGTTTAACTTTAAGAAGGAGACTCTTCTATGATAGCCTCAGAGTTTAGTTCCCTTCCATCA
TATGCAGCTTTTGCTACTGCTCAAGAAGCTTATGAGCAGGCTGTTGCTAATGGTGATTCTGAAGTTGTTC
TTAAAAAGTTGAAGAAGTCTTTGAATGTGGCTAAATCTGAATTTGACCGTGATGCAGCCATGCAACGTAA
GTTGGAAAAGATGGCTGATCAAGCTATGACCCAAATGTATAAACAGGCTAGATCTGAGGACAAGAGGGCA
AAAGTTACTAGTGCTATGCAGACAATGCTTTTCACTATGCTTAGAAAGTTGGATAATGATGCACTCAACA
ACATTATCAACAATGCAAGAGATGGTTGTGTTCCCTTGAACATAATACCTCTTACAACAGCAGCCAAACT
AATGGTTGTCATACCAGACTATAACACATATAAAAATACGTGTGATGGTACAACATTTACTTATGCATCA
GCATTGTGGGAAATCCAACAGGTTGTAGATGCAGATAGTAAAATTGTTCAACTTAGTGAAATTAGTATGG
ACAATTCACCTAATTTAGCATGGCCTCTTATTGTAACAGCTTTAAGGGCCAATTCTGCTGTCAAATTAGA
GAACCTGTACTTTCAAAGCGACTACAAGGATGATGATGACAAATAACCGGCTTATCGGTCAGTTTCACCT
GATTTACGTAAAAACCCGCTTCGGCGGGTTTTTGCTTTTGGAGGGGCAGAAAGATGAATGACTGTCCACG
ACGCTATACCCAAAAGAAAAAGCTTGAGATCCTTTTTTTCTGCGCGTAATCTGCTGCTTGCAAACAAAAA
AACCACCGCTACCAGCGGTGGTTTGTTTGCCGGATCAAGAGCTACCAACTCTTTTTCCGAAGGTAACTGG
CTTCAGCAGAGCGCAGATACCAAATACTGTTCTTCTAGTGTAGCCGTAGTTAGGCCACCACTTCAAGAAC
TCTGTAGCACCGCCTACATACCTCGCTCTGCTAATCCTGTTACCAGTGGCTGCTGCCAGTGGCGATAAGT
CGTGTCTTACCGGGTTGGACTCAAGACGATAGTTACCGGATAAGGCGCAGCGGTCGGGCTGAACGGGGGG
TTCGTGCACACAGCCCAGCTTGGAGCGAACGACCTACACCGAACTGAGATACCTACAGCGTGAGCTATGA
GAAAGCGCCACGCTTCCCGAAGGGAGAAAGGCGGACAGGTATCCGGTAAGCGGCAGGGTCGGAACAGGAG
AGCGCACGAGGGAGCTTCCAGGGGGAAACGCCTGGTATCTTTATAGTCCTGTCGGGTTTCGCCACCTCTG
ACTTGAGCGTCGATTTTTGTGATGCTCGTCAGGGGGGCGGAGCCTATGGAAATTGATCGGGCACGTAAGA
GGTTCCAACTTTCACCATAATGAAATAAGATCACTACCGGGCGTATTTTTTGAGTTATCGAGATTTTCAG
GAGCTAAGGAAGCTAAAATGGAGAAAAAAATCACTGGATATACCACCGTTGATATATCCCAATGGCATCG
TAAAGAACATTTTGAGGCATTTCAGTCAGTTGCTCAATGTACCTATAACCAGACCGTTCAGCTGGATATT
ACGGCCTTTTTAAAGACCGTAAAGAAAAATAAGCACAAGTTTTATCCGGCCTTTATTCACATTCTTGCCC
GCCTGATGAATGCTCATCCGGAATTTCGTATGGCAATGAAAGACGGTGAGCTGGTGATATGGGATAGTGT
TCACCCTTGTTACACCGTTTTCCATGAGCAAACTGAAACGTTTTCATCGCTCTGGAGTGAATACCACGAC
GATTTCCGGCAGTTTCTACACATATATTCGCAAGATGTGGCGTGTTACGGTGAAAACCTGGCCTATTTCC
CTAAAGGGTTTATTGAGAATATGTTTTTCGTTTCAGCCAATCCCTGGGTGAGTTTCACCAGTTTTGATTT
AAACGTGGCCAATATGGACAACTTCTTCGCCCCCGTTTTCACCATGGGCAAATATTATACGCAAGGCGAC
AAGGTGCTGATGCCGCTGGCGATTCAGGTTCATCATGCCGTTTGTGATGGCTTCCATGTCGGCAGAATGC
TTAATGAATTACAACAGTACTGCGATGAGTGGCAGGGCGGGGCGTAATTTGATATCGAGCTCGCTTGGAC
TCCTGTTGATAGATCCAGTAATGACCTCAGAACTCCATCTGGATTTGTTCAGAACGCTCGGTTGCCGCCG
GGCGTTTTTTATTGGTCATC
Features (pLannotate 1.2.2; 9 found; start..end, strand, type, name):
     20..38      +  promoter       T7 promoter: promoter for bacteriophage T7 RNA polymerase
     39..63      +  protein_bind   lac operator: The lac repressor binds to the lac operator to inhibit transcription in E. coli. This inhibition can be relieved by adding lactose or isopropyl-β-D-thiogalactopyranoside (IPTG). lac repressor encoded by lacI
     78..100     +  RBS            RBS: efficient ribosome binding site from bacteriophage T7 gene 10 (Olins and Rangwala, 1989)
    111..704     +  CDS            R1A_SARS2 (fragment): Experimental evidence at protein level: Swiss-Prot protein existence level 1. [Non-structural protein 10]: Plays a pivotal role in viral transcription by stimulating both nsp14 3'-5' exoribonuclease and nsp16 2'-O-methyltransferase activities. Therefore plays an essential role in viral mRNAs cap methylation. From Severe acute respiratory syndrome coronavirus 2 (2019-nCoV) (SARS-CoV-2).
    719..742     +  CDS            3xFLAG (fragment): three tandem FLAG® epitope tags, followed by an enterokinase cleavage site
    864..1452    +  rep_origin     ori: high-copy-number ColE1/pMB1/pBR322/pUC origin of replication
   1460..1557    +  promoter       cat promoter: promoter of the E. coli cat gene encoding chloramphenicol acetyltransferase
   1558..2214    +  CDS            cat: CAT_ECOLX - Experimental evidence at protein level: Swiss-Prot protein existence level 1. This enzyme is an effector of chloramphenicol resistance in bacteria. From Escherichia coli. This protein is used as a marker in many commonly used cloning vectors, such as pACYC184.
   2288..2322    +  terminator     lambda t0 terminator: minimal transcription terminator from phage lambda (Scholtissek and Grosse, 1987)
