[The description below was written by a language model from this plasmid's Addgene catalogue record and pLannotate feature annotations shown in this document.]
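Description:
pGBW-m4046963 is a compact bacterial expression plasmid, about 2.3 kb in the sequenced record, built to produce the SARS-CoV-2 non-structural protein nsp8 in E. coli. The minimal backbone contains little beyond a high-copy ColE1/pUC-type origin of replication and a chloramphenicol acetyltransferase (cat) gene driven by its own promoter. The cat gene provides chloramphenicol selection and is followed by a lambda t0 terminator.

The expression cassette consists of a T7 promoter immediately followed by a lac operator, then the efficient ribosome binding site from phage T7 gene 10 and an ATG start codon. Transcription therefore requires T7 RNA polymerase, so protein production needs a host that supplies that enzyme. Lac repressor can hold transcription off until it is induced with IPTG or lactose, but no lacI gene is annotated on the plasmid, so the repressor would have to come from the host. The wild-type nsp8 coding sequence (roughly 590 bp) derives from the ORF1ab/pp1a replicase polyprotein. The automated annotation labels it only as a fragment of that polyprotein, and the nsp10 function text attached to the hit is generic to the polyprotein entry rather than specific to this insert. The listing of E. coli alongside the virus under species may indicate adaptation for bacterial expression, although the record does not say so explicitly.

At the C terminus the backbone supplies a TEV protease cleavage site and a FLAG epitope, the latter detected as a partial 3xFLAG match. This allows immunodetection or affinity capture of the protein, with the option of removing the tag by cleavage. No terminator is annotated directly downstream of the coding region. The plasmid is suited to recombinant production of nsp8 for biochemical or structural studies of the coronavirus replication machinery.
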