Addgene plasmid #145640: pGBW-m4046963
Purpose: Bacterial Expression plasmid for SARS-CoV-2 nsp8
Depositing lab: Ginkgo Bioworks & Benjie Chen. Depositing organization: Ginkgo Bioworks.
Backbone
  Vector backbone: ori-013 - marker | cmR
  Backbone size w/o insert (bp): 1462
  Vector type: Bacterial Expression
Growth in bacteria
  Bacterial resistance: Chloramphenicol, 25 μg/mL
  Growth temperature: 30°C
  Growth strain: DH5alpha
  Copy number: High Copy
Gene/Insert
  Gene/Insert name: SARS-CoV-2 nsp8
  Species: Escherichia coli str. K-12 substr. MG1655; Severe acute respiratory syndrome coronavirus 2
  Insert size (bp): 587
  Mutation: wt
  Entrez Gene: ORF1ab (a.k.a. GU280_gp01)
  Promoter: Promoter | pT7 ; Operator | lacO ; RBS | T7_rbs ; Start Codon | ATG
  Tag / fusion protein: Cleavable TEV;FLAG_2 (C terminal on backbone)
  Cloning method: Unknown
Resource information
  A portion of this plasmid was derived from a plasmid made by: GinkgoBioworks
Depositor comments: NCBI Reference Sequence: YP_009725304.1
How to cite: pGBW-m4046963 was a gift from Ginkgo Bioworks & Benjie Chen (Addgene plasmid # 145640 ; http://n2t.net/addgene:145640 ; RRID:Addgene_145640)
